>Addgene plasmid #206455 | pAc5.1-PH-mCherry-CAF40 isoform A (HK97) | addgene full sequence | sequence record 407190 | Addgene NGS Result
CTTCAAGAATTAATTCTATATTCTAAAAACACAAATGATACTTCTAAAAAAAAATCATGAATGGCATCAA
CTCTGAATCAAATCTTTGCAGATGCACCTACTTCTCATTTCCACTGTCACATCATTTTTCCAGATCTCGC
TGCCTGTTATGTGGCCCACAAACCAAGACACGTTTTATGGCCATTAAAGCTGGCTGATCGTCGCCAAACA
CCAAATACATAATGAATATGTACACATTCGAGAAAGAAGCGATCAAAGAAGCGTCTTCGGGCGGAGTAGG
AGAATGCGGAGGAGAAGGAGAACGAGCTGATCTAGTATCTCTCCACAATCCAATGCCAACTGACCAACTG
GCCATATTCGGAGCAATTTGAAGCCAATTTCCATCGCCTGGCGATCGCTCCATTCTTGGCTATATGTTTT
TCACCGTTACCCGGGGCCATTTTCAAAGACTCGTCGGCAAGATAAGATTGTGTCACTCGCTGTCTCTCTT
CATTTGTCGAAGAATGCTGAGGAATTTCGCGATGACGTCGGCGAGTATTTTGAAGAATGAGAATAATTTG
TATTTATACGAAAATCAGTTAGTGGAATTTTCTACAAAAACATGTTATCTATAGATAATTTTGTTGCAAA
ATATGTTGACTATGACAAAGATTGTATGTATATACCTTTAATGTATTCTCATTTTCTTATGTATTTATAA
TGGCAATGATGATACTGATGATATTTTAAGATGATGCCAGACCAAAAGGCTTGAATTTCTGCGTCTTTTG
CCGAACGCAGTGCATGTGCAATTGTTGTTTTTTGGAATATTCAATTTTCGGACTGTCCGCTTTGATTTCA
GTTTCTTGGCTTATTCAAAAAGCAAAGTAAAGCCAAAAAAGCGAGATGGCAATACCAAATGCGGCAAAAC
GGTAGTGGAAGGAAAGGGGTGCGGGGCAGCGGAAGGAAGGGTGGGGCGGGGCGTGGCGGGGTCTGTGGCT
GGGCGCGACGTCACCGACGTTGGAGCCACTCCTTTGACCATGTGTGCGTGTGTGTATTATTCGTGTCTCG
CCACTCGCCGGTTGTTTTTTTCTTTTTATGCTGCGCTCTCTCTAGCGCCATCTCGCTTACGCATGCTCAA
CGCACCGCATGTTGCCGTTTCCTTTTATGCGTCATTTTGGCTCGAAATAGGCAATTATTTAAACAAAGAT
TAGTCAACGAAAACGCTAAAATAAATAAGTCTACAATATGGTTACTTATTGCCATGTGTGTGCAGCCAAC
GATAGCAACAAAAGCAACAACACAGGTGGCTTTCCCTCTTTCACTTTTTGTTTGCAAGCCGCGTGCGAGC
AAGACGGCACGACCGGCAAACGCAATTACGCTGACAAAGAGCAGACGAAGTTTTGGCGAAAAACATCAAG
GCGCCTGATACGAATGCATTTGCAATAACAATTGCGATATTTAATATTGTTTATGAAGCTGTTTGACTTC
AAAACACACAAAAAAAAAAATAAAACAAATTATTTGAAAGAGAATTAGGAATCGGACGCTTATCGTTAGG
GTAACAACAAGAAATGCTTACTGAGTCACAGCCTCTGGAAAACTGCCGCAAGCCAGAGAGAGAGAGAAAA
AGAGGGAGAGCAGCTTAGACCGCATGTGCTTGTGTGTGAGGCGTCTCTCTCTTCGTCTCTGTTGCGCAAA
CGCATAGACTGCACTGAAAAAATCGATTACCTATTTTTTATGAATGAATATTTGCACTATTACTATTCAA
AACTATTAAGATAGCAATCACATTCAATAGCCAAATACTATACCACCTGAGCGATGCAACGAAATGATCA
ATTTGAGCAAAAATGCTGCATATTTAGGACGGCATCATTATAGAAATGCTTCTTGCTGTGTACTTTTCTC
TCGTCTGGCAGCTGTTTCGCCGTTATTGTTAAAACCGGCTTAAGTTAGGTGTGTTTTCTACGACTAGTGA
ATGCCCTACTAGAAGATGTGTGTTGCACAAAATGTCCCTGGAATAACCAATTTGAAGTGCAGATAGCAGT
AAACGTAAGCTAATATGAATATTATTTAACTGTAATGTTTTAATATCGCTGGACATTACTAATAAACCCA
CTATAAACACATGTACATATGTATGTTTTGGCATACAATGAGTAGTTGGGGAAAAAATGTGTAAAAGCAC
CGTGACCATCACAGCATAAAGATAACCAGCTGAAGTATCGAATATGAGTAACCCCCAAATTGAATCACAT
GCCGCAACTGATAGGACCCATGGAAGTACACTCTTCATGGCGATATACAAGACACACACAAGCACGAACA
CCCAGTTGCGGAGGAAATTCTCCGTAAATGAAAACCCAATCGGCGAACAATTCATACCCATATATGGTAA
AAGTTTTGAACGCGACTTGAGAGCGGAGAGCATTGCGGCTGATAAGGTTTTAGCGCTAAGCGGGCTTTAT
AAAACGGGCTGCGGGACCAGTTTTCATATCACTACCGTTTGAGTTCTTGTGCTGTGTGGATACTCCTCCC
GACACAAAGCCGCTCCATCAGCCAGCAGTCGTCTAATCCAGAGACCCCGGATCGGGGTACCAACATGCAC
GGTCTCCAGGATGATCCAGATCTGCAGGCTCTGCTGAAAGGTTCTCAGCTCCTCAAAGTCAAAAGCAGCT
CCTGGCGTCGTGAACGCTTCTACAAACTGCAGGAGGACTGCAAAACCATCTGGCAGGAATCCCGTAAAGT
AATGCGCTCCCCAGAGTCTCAGCTCTTCAGCATTGAGGACATTCAGGAGGTACGTATGGGTCACCGTACC
GAAGGTCTGGAGAAATTCGCTCGCGATATCCCAGAAGATCGCTGCTTCTCTATCGTCTTCAAAGACCAGC
GCAACACCCTGGATCTGATTGCTCCATCTCCAGCAGATGCTCAGCACTGGGTTCAGGGTCTCCGCAAAAT
CATTCACCACTCCGGTTCTATGGACCAGCGTCAGAAAGGTACCATGGTGAGCAAGGGCGAGGAGGATAAC
ATGGCCATCATCAAGGAGTTCATGCGCTTCAAGGTGCACATGGAGGGCTCCGTGAACGGCCACGAGTTCG
AGATCGAGGGCGAGGGCGAGGGCCGCCCCTACGAGGGCACCCAGACCGCCAAGCTGAAGGTGACCAAGGG
TGGCCCCCTGCCCTTCGCCTGGGACATCCTGTCCCCTCAGTTCATGTACGGCTCCAAGGCCTACGTGAAG
CACCCCGCCGACATCCCCGACTACTTGAAGCTGTCCTTCCCCGAGGGCTTCAAGTGGGAGCGCGTGATGA
ACTTCGAGGACGGCGGCGTGGTGACCGTGACCCAGGACTCCTCCCTGCAGGACGGCGAGTTCATCTACAA
GGTGAAGCTGCGCGGCACCAACTTCCCCTCCGACGGCCCCGTAATGCAGAAGAAGACCATGGGCTGGGAG
GCCTCCTCCGAGCGGATGTACCCCGAGGACGGCGCCCTGAAGGGCGAGATCAAGCAGAGGCTGAAGCTGA
AGGACGGCGGCCACTACGACGCTGAGGTCAAGACCACCTACAAGGCCAAGAAGCCCGTGCAGCTGCCCGG
CGCCTACAACGTCAACATCAAGTTGGACATCACCTCCCACAACGAGGACTACACCATCGTGGAACAGTAC
GAACGCGCCGAGGGCCGCCACTCCACCGGCGGCATGGACGAGCTGTACAAGCCAAGCTTGAATTCTGCAA
CGTGCATGAGTGCTCAACCGAGTCCGCATATGAATCCTCAGCAGCAGCAGCAGCAGCAACAGCAGCAGCA
GCAGACCGAGCAGGAGAAGGTGTACCAGTGGATCAATGAGCTGGCCCATCCGGACACGCGTGAAACCGCT
CTGCTCGAGCTAAGCAAGAAGCGTGAGACGGACCTGGCCCCCATGCTGTGGAACAGCTTCGGGACCGCCT
GCGCCCTGTTGCAGGAGATTGTTAACATCTACCCATCGATAACGCCGCCCACTTTGACGGCCCACCAGTC
GAACCGCGTGTGCAACGCCCTGGCGCTGCTGCAGTGCGTCGCCTCGCACCCGGAGACTCGCACGGCCTTC
CTGCAGGCCCAGATACCGCTGTACTTGTACCCTTTCTTGTCGACCACGTCCAAGACCAGGCCCTTCGAGT
ACTTGCGCCTGACCAGTTTGGGCGTGATTGGTGCTCTGGTCAAGACCGACGAACAGGAGGTGATCACCTT
TCTGCTGACCACCGAGATCGTGCCCCTTTGTCTGAGCATCATGGACAGCGGATCGGAGCTGAGCAAGACT
GTGGCCACTTTCATCATCCAGAAGATCCTGCTCGATGAGTCGGGTCTGTCGTACATCTGCCAGACCTACG
AACGCTTTTCGCACGTGGCCATCACCCTGGGCAAAATGGTCATCCAGCTGGCGAAGGATCCATGCGCCCG
GCTGTTGAAGCATGTGGTGCGCTGCTATCTGCGTCTTTCGGACAATACACGCGCTCGCAAGGCCCTGGGA
CAGTGTCTGCCCGATCAGCTGCGTGACGGCACCTTTGCGCTGTGCCTGCAAGAGGACAAGTCGACCAAGC
AGTGGCTGCAGATGCTGCTCAAGAACCTGGAACTCGGCGCCACTCCGCAGCAGATCGGCATGTCGCCACT
GGGCTCCGCATGAGATATCCAGCACAGTGGCGGCCGCTCGAGTCTAGAGGGCCCGCGGTTCGAAGGTAAG
CCTATCCCTAACCCTCTCCTCGGTCTCGATTCTACGCGTACCGGTCATCATCACCATCACCATTGAGTTT
AAACCCGCTGATCAGCCTCGACTGTGCCTTCTAAGGCCTGAGCTCGCTGATCAGCCTCGATCGAGGATCC
AGACATGATAAGATACATTGATGAGTTTGGACAAACCACAACTAGAATGCAGTGAAAAAAATGCTTTATT
TGTGAAATTTGTGATGCTATTGCTTTATTTGTAACCATTATAAGCTGCAATAAACAAGTTAACAACAACA
ATTGCATTCATTTTATGTTTCAGGTTCAGGGGGAGGTGTGGGAGGTTTTTTAAAGCAAGTAAAACCTCTA
CAAATGTGGTATGGCTGATTATGATCAGTCGACCGATGCCCTTGAGAGCCTTCAACCCAGTCAGCTCCTT
CCGGTGGGCGCGGGGCATGACTATCGTCGCCGCACTTATGACTGTCTTCTTTATCATGCAACTCGTAGGA
CAGGTGCCGGCAGCGCTCTGGGTCATTTTCGGCGAGGACCGCTTTCGCTGGAGCGCGACGATGATCGGCC
TGTCGCTTGCGGTATTCGGAATCTTGCACGCCCTCGCTCAAGCCTTCGTCACTGGTCCCGCCACCAAACG
TTTCGGCGAGAAGCAGGCCATTATCGCCGGCATGGCGGCCGACGCGCTGGGCTACGTCTTGCTGGCGTTC
GCGACGCGAGGCTGGATGGCCTTCCCCATTATGATTCTTCTCGCTTCCGGCGGCATCGGGATGCCCGCGT
TGCAGGCCATGCTGTCCAGGCAGGTAGATGACGACCATCAGGGACAGCTTCAAGGCCAGCAAAAGGCCAG
GAACCGTAAAAAGGCCGCGTTGCTGGCGTTTTTCCATAGGCTCCGCCCCCCTGACGAGCATCACAAAAAT
CGATGCTCAAGTCAGAGGTGGCGAAACCCGACAGGACTATAAAGATACCAGGCGTTTCCCCCTGGAAGCT
CCCTCGTGCGCTCTCCTGTTCCGACCCTGCCGCTTACCGGATACCTGTCCGCCTTTCTCCCTTCGGGAAG
CGTGGCGCTTTCTCATAGCTCACGCTGTAGGTATCTCAGTTCGGTGTAGGTCGTTCGCTCCAAGCTGGGC
TGTGTGCACGAACCCCCCGTTCAGCCCGACCGCTGCGCCTTATCCGGTAACTATCGTCTTGAGTCCAACC
CGGTAAGACACGACTTATCGCCACTGGCAGCAGCCACTGGTAACAGGATTAGCAGAGCGAGGTATGTAGG
CGGTGCTACAGAGTTCTTGAAGTGGTGGCCTAACTACGGCTACACTAGAAGGACAGTATTTGGTATCTGC
GCTCTGCTGAAGCCAGTTACCTTCGGAAAAAGAGTTGGTAGCTCTTGATCCGGCAAACAAACCACCGCTG
GTAGCGGTGGTTTTTTTGTTTGCAAGCAGCAGATTACGCGCAGAAAAAAAGGATCTCAAGAAGATCCTTT
GATCTTTTCTACGGGGTCTGACGCTCAGTGGAACGAAAACTCACGTTAAGGGATTTTGGTCATGAGATTA
TCAAAAAGGATCTTCACCTAGATCCTTTTAAATTAAAAATGAAGTTTTAAATCAATCTAAAGTATATATG
AGTAAACTTGGTCTGACAGTTACCAATGCTTAATCAGTGAGGCACCTATCTCAGCGATCTGTCTATTTCG
TTCATCCATAGTTGCCTGACTCCCCGTCGTGTAGATAACTACGATACGGGAGGGCTTACCATCTGGCCCC
AGTGCTGCAATGATACCGCGAGACCCACGCTCACCGGCTCCAGATTTATCAGCAATAAACCAGCCAGCCG
GAAGGGCCGAGCGCAGAAGTGGTCCTGCAACTTTATCCGCCTCCATCCAGTCTATTAATTGTTGCCGGGA
AGCTAGAGTAAGTAGTTCGCCAGTTAATAGTTTGCGCAACGTTGTTGCCATTGCTGCAGGCATCGTGGTG
TCACGCTCGTCGTTTGGTATGGCTTCATTCAGCTCCGGTTCCCAACGATCAAGGCGAGTTACATGATCCC
CCATGTTGTGCAAAAAAGCGGTTAGCTCCTTCGGTCCTCCGATCGTTGTCAGAAGTAAGTTGGCCGCAGT
GTTATCACTCATGGTTATGGCAGCACTGCATAATTCTCTTACTGTCATGCCATCCGTAAGATGCTTTTCT
GTGACTGGTGAGTACTCAACCAAGTCATTCTGAGAATAGTGTATGCGGCGACCGAGTTGCTCTTGCCCGG
CGTCAACACGGGATAATACCGCGCCACATAGCAGAACTTTAAAAGTGCTCATCATTGGAAAACGTTCTTC
GGGGCGAAAACTCTCAAGGATCTTACCGCTGTTGAGATCCAGTTCGATGTAACCCACTCGTGCACCCAAC
TGATCTTCAGCATCTTTTACTTTCACCAGCGTTTCTGGGTGAGCAAAAACAGGAAGGCAAAATGCCGCAA
AAAAGGGAATAAGGGCGACACGGAAATGTTGAATACTCATACTCTTCCTTTTTCAATATTATTGAAGCAT
TTATCAGGGTTATTGTCTCATGAGCGGATACATATTTGAATGTATTTAGAAAAATAAACAAATAGGGGTT
CCGCGCACATTTCCCCGAAAAGTGCCACCTGACGTCTAAGAAACCATTATTATCATGACATTAACCTATA
AAAATAGGCGTATCACGAGGCCCTTTCGT
Features (pLannotate 1.2.2; 11 found; start..end, strand, type, name):
     56..2565    +  promoter       Ac5 promoter: Drosophila melanogaster actin 5C promoter
   2585..2977    +  CDS            Plcd1 (fragment): PLCD1_RAT - Experimental evidence at protein level: Swiss-Prot protein existence level 1. The production of the second messenger molecules diacylglycerol (DAG) and inositol 1,4,5-trisphosphate (IP3) is mediated by activated phosphatidylinositol-specific phospholipase C enzymes (PubMed:16000311). Essential for trophoblast and placental development (By similarity). Binds phosphatidylinositol 4,5-bisphosphate (By similarity). From Rattus norvegicus (Rat).
   2984..3691    +  CDS            mCherry: mCherry is a basic (constitutively fluorescent) red fluorescent protein published in 2004, derived from Discosoma sp.. It is reported to be a very rapidly-maturing monomer with low acid sensitivity.
   3788..4618    +  CDS            CNOT9 (fragment): CNOT9_HUMAN - Also known as RCD1, RQCD1. Experimental evidence at protein level: Swiss-Prot protein existence level 1. Component of the CCR4-NOT complex which is one of the major cellular mRNA deadenylases and is linked to various cellular processes including bulk mRNA degradation, miRNA-mediated repression, translational repression during translational initiation and general transcription regulation. Additional complex functions may be a consequence of its influence on mRNA expression. Involved in down- regulation of MYB- and JUN-dependent transcription. May play a role in cell differentiatio
   4685..4726    +  CDS            V5 tag: epitope tag from simian virus 5
   4826..4960    -  polyA_signal   SV40 poly(A) signal: SV40 polyadenylation signal
   4983..5067    -  CDS            large T antigen (fragment): large T antigen from SV40 (simian virus 40)
   5068..5515    +  CDS            TcR (fragment): tetracycline efflux protein; tet; confers resistance to tetracycline
   5561..6149    -  rep_origin     ori: high-copy-number ColE1/pMB1/pBR322/pUC origin of replication
   6320..7180    -  CDS            AmpR: β-lactamase; bla; confers resistance to ampicillin, carbenicillin, and related antibiotics
   7181..7285    -  promoter       AmpR promoter: bla
