[The description below was written by a language model from this plasmid's Addgene catalogue record and pLannotate feature annotations shown in this document.]
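Description:
pAc5.1-PH-mCherry-CAF40 isoform A (HK97) is a 7,379 nt insect expression plasmid built on a pAc5.1-derived backbone that already carries a PH-mCherry module. It is intended for expression in Drosophila Schneider cells. In bacteria it is maintained through a high-copy ColE1/pUC-type origin and selected with ampicillin via the β-lactamase gene and its own promoter. The record lists no selectable marker for insect cells. The annotated tetracycline-resistance and SV40 large T antigen segments are only fragments, most likely backbone remnants rather than functional genes.

The expression cassette is driven by the strong, constitutive Drosophila actin 5C (Ac5) promoter. It encodes an N-terminal fragment of rat phospholipase C δ1 corresponding to its pleckstrin homology (PH) domain, which binds phosphatidylinositol 4,5-bisphosphate. This is followed by the monomeric red fluorescent protein mCherry and then D. melanogaster CAF40 isoform A (Rcd-1/CG14213). The annotation tool labels this insert by homology to human CNOT9, a component of the CCR4-NOT deadenylase complex. A V5 epitope tag is annotated downstream of the insert, but the record does not establish whether it is in frame and translated. An SV40 polyadenylation signal follows.

The PH domain would be expected to anchor the red fusion protein at the plasma membrane. This fits the stated imaging purpose and the associated ReLo colocalization assay for identifying direct protein-protein interactions, in which relocalization of a co-expressed fluorescent partner to the anchored protein would indicate binding. The record does not spell out these assay details.
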