Addgene plasmid #206455: pAc5.1-PH-mCherry-CAF40 isoform A (HK97)
Purpose: CAF40 expression in Schneider cells for imaging
Depositing lab: Mandy Jeske. Depositing organization: Universitaet Heidelberg. Publication: ReLo is a simple and rapid colocalization assay to identify and characterize direct protein-protein interactions. Salgania HK, Metz J, Jeske M. Nat Commun. 2024 Apr 3;15(1):2875. doi: 10.1038/s41467-024-47233-4. PubMed 38570497.
Backbone
  Vector backbone: HK049-pAc5.1 PH mcherry FspAI
  Vector type: Insect Expression
Growth in bacteria
  Bacterial resistance: Ampicillin, 100 μg/mL
  Growth temperature: 37°C
  Growth strain: DH5alpha
  Copy number: High Copy
Gene/Insert
  Gene/Insert name: CAF40
  Species: D. melanogaster (fly)
  Entrez Gene: Rcd-1 (a.k.a. Dmel_CG14213, CAF40, CG14213, Caf40, Dmel\CG14213, Drcd-1)
  Tag / fusion protein: PH mcherry (N terminal on insert)
  Cloning method: Restriction Enzyme; 5′ cloning site Unknown (unknown if destroyed)
Terms and licenses: Academic/Nonprofit Terms; Industry Terms: Not Available to Industry
Depositor comments: Please visit https://www.biorxiv.org/content/10.1101/2022.03.04.482790v2 for bioRxiv preprint.
How to cite: pAc5.1-PH-mCherry-CAF40 isoform A (HK97) was a gift from Mandy Jeske (Addgene plasmid # 206455 ; http://n2t.net/addgene:206455 ; RRID:Addgene_206455)
