>Addgene plasmid #206455 | pAc5.1-PH-mCherry-CAF40 isoform A (HK97) | depositor partial sequence | sequence record 401728 | Dm CAF40
ATGAGTGCTCAACCGAGTCCGCATATGAATCCTCAGCAGCAGCAGCAGCAGCAACAGCAGCAGCAGCAGA
CCGAGCAGGAGAAGGTGTACCAGTGGATCAATGAGCTGGCCCATCCGGACACGCGTGAAACCGCTCTGCT
CGAGCTAAGCAAGAAGCGTGAGACGGACCTGGCCCCCATGCTGTGGAACAGCTTCGGGACCGCCTGCGCC
CTGTTGCAGGAGATTGTTAACATCTACCCATCGATAACGCCGCCCACTTTGACGGCCCACCAGTCGAACC
GCGTGTGCAACGCCCTGGCGCTGCTGCAGTGCGTCGCCTCGCACCCGGAGACTCGCACGGCCTTCCTGCA
GGCCCAGATACCGCTGTACTTGTACCCTTTCTTGTCGACCACGTCCAAGACCAGGCCCTTCGAGTACTTG
CGCCTGACCAGTTTGGGCGTGATTGGTGCTCTGGTCAAGACCGACGAACAGGAGGTGATCACCTTTCTGC
TGACCACCGAGATCGTGCCCCTTTGTCTGAGCATCATGGACAGCGGATCGGAGCTGAGCAAGACTGTGGC
CACTTTCATCATCCAGAAGATCCTGCTCGATGAGTCGGGTCTGTCGTACATCTGCCAGACCTACGAACGC
TTTTCGCACGTGGCCATCACCCTGGGCAAAATGGTCATCCAGCTGGCGAAGGATCCATGCGCCCGGCTGT
TGAAGCATGTGGTGCGCTGCTATCTGCGTCTTTCGGACAATACACGCGCTCGCAAGGCCCTGGGACAGTG
TCTGCCCGATCAGCTGCGTGACGGCACCTTTGCGCTGTGCCTGCAAGAGGACAAGTCGACCAAGCAGTGG
CTGCAGATGCTGCTCAAGAACCTGGAACTCGGCGCCACTCCGCAGCAGATCGGCATGTCGCCACTGGGCT
CC
